>Addgene plasmid #162014 | pLKO.1 Puro shRNA SNX9 KD1 | addgene full sequence | sequence record 318932 | Addgene NGS Result
TTACCGTAACTTGAAAGTATTTCGATTTCTTGGCTTTATATATCTTGTGGAAAGGACGAAACACCGGTCC
CTTCTCTTCCAGATAACTCGAGTTATCTGGAAGAGAAGGGATTTTTGAATTCTCGACCTCGAGACAAATG
GCAGTATTCATCCACAATTTTAAAAGAAAAGGGGGGATTGGGGGGTACAGTGCAGGGGAAAGAATAGTAG
ACATAATAGCAACAGACATACAAACTAAAGAATTACAAAAACAAATTACAAAAATTCAAAATTTTCGGGT
TTATTACAGGGACAGCAGAGATCCACTTTGGCCGCGGCTCGAGGGGGTTGGGGTTGCGCCTTTTCCAAGG
CAGCCCTGGGTTTGCGCAGGGACGCGGCTGCTCTGGGCGTGGTTCCGGGAAACGCAGCGGCGCCGACCCT
GGGTCTCGCACATTCTTCACGTCCGTTCGCAGCGTCACCCGGATCTTCGCCGCTACCCTTGTGGGCCCCC
CGGCGACGCTTCCTGCTCCGCCCCTAAGTCGGGAAGGTTCCTTGCGGTTCGCGGCGTGCCGGACGTGACA
AACGGAAGCCGCACGTCTCACTAGTACCCTCGCAGACGGACAGCGCCAGGGAGCAATGGCAGCGCGCCGA
CCGCGATGGGCTGTGGCCAATAGCGGCTGCTCAGCAGGGCGCGCCGAGAGCAGCGGCCGGGAAGGGGCGG
TGCGGGAGGCGGGGTGTGGGGCGGTAGTGTGGGCCCTGTTCCTGCCCGCGCGGTGTTCCGCATTCTGCAA
GCCTCCGGAGCGCACGTCGGCAGTCGGCTCCCTCGTTGACCGAATCACCGACCTCTCTCCCCAGGGGGAT
CCACCGGAGCTTACCATGACCGAGTACAAGCCCACGGTGCGCCTCGCCACCCGCGACGACGTCCCCAGGG
CCGTACGCACCCTCGCCGCCGCGTTCGCCGACTACCCCGCCACGCGCCACACCGTCGATCCGGACCGCCA
CATCGAGCGGGTCACCGAGCTGCAAGAACTCTTCCTCACGCGCGTCGGGCTCGACATCGGCAAGGTGTGG
GTCGCGGACGACGGCGCCGCGGTGGCGGTCTGGACCACGCCGGAGAGCGTCGAAGCGGGGGCGGTGTTCG
CCGAGATCGGCCCGCGCATGGCCGAGTTGAGCGGTTCCCGGCTGGCCGCGCAGCAACAGATGGAAGGCCT
CCTGGCGCCGCACCGGCCCAAGGAGCCCGCGTGGTTCCTGGCCACCGTCGGCGTCTCGCCCGACCACCAG
GGCAAGGGTCTGGGCAGCGCCGTCGTGCTCCCCGGAGTGGAGGCGGCCGAGCGCGCCGGGGTGCCCGCCT
TCCTGGAGACCTCCGCGCCCCGCAACCTCCCCTTCTACGAGCGGCTCGGCTTCACCGTCACCGCCGACGT
CGAGGTGCCCGAAGGACCGCGCACCTGGTGCATGACCCGCAAGCCCGGTGCCTGACGCCCGCCCCACGAC
CCGCAGCGCCCGACCGAAAGGAGCGCACGACCCCATGCATCGGTACCTTTAAGACCAATGACTTACAAGG
CAGCTGTAGATCTTAGCCACTTTTTAAAAGAAAAGGGGGGACTGGAAGGGCTAATTCACTCCCAACGAAG
ACAAGATCTGCTTTTTGCTTGTACTGGGTCTCTCTGGTTAGACCAGATCTGAGCCTGGGAGCTCTCTGGC
TAACTAGGGAACCCACTGCTTAAGCCTCAATAAAGCTTGCCTTGAGTGCTTCAAGTAGTGTGTGCCCGTC
TGTTGTGTGACTCTGGTAACTAGAGATCCCTCAGACCCTTTTAGTCAGTGTGGAAAATCTCTAGCAGTAG
TAGTTCATGTCATCTTATTATTCAGTATTTATAACTTGCAAAGAAATGAATATCAGAGAGTGAGAGGAAC
TTGTTTATTGCAGCTTATAATGGTTACAAATAAAGCAATAGCATCACAAATTTCACAAATAAAGCATTTT
TTTCACTGCATTCTAGTTGTGGTTTGTCCAAACTCATCAATGTATCTTATCATGTCTGGCTCTAGCTATC
CCGCCCCTAACTCCGCCCATCCCGCCCCTAACTCCGCCCAGTTCCGCCCATTCTCCGCCCCATGGCTGAC
TAATTTTTTTTATTTATGCAGAGGCCGAGGCCGCCTCGGCCTCTGAGCTATTCCAGAAGTAGTGAGGAGG
CTTTTTTGGAGGCCTAGGGACGTACCCAATTCGCCCTATAGTGAGTCGTATTACGCGCGCTCACTGGCCG
TCGTTTTACAACGTCGTGACTGGGAAAACCCTGGCGTTACCCAACTTAATCGCCTTGCAGCACATCCCCC
TTTCGCCAGCTGGCGTAATAGCGAAGAGGCCCGCACCGATCGCCCTTCCCAACAGTTGCGCAGCCTGAAT
GGCGAATGGG
[124 nt withheld, positions 2391-2514]
C
[91 nt withheld, positions 2516-2606]
A
[49 nt withheld, positions 2608-2656]
CCTTTGACGTTGGAGTCCACGTTCTTT
[37 nt withheld, positions 2684-2720]
ACCCTATCTCGGTCTATTCTTTTGATTTATAAGGGATTTTGCCGATTTCGGCCTATTGGTTAAAAAATGA
GCTGATTTAACAAAAATTTAACGCGAATTTTAACAAAATATTAACGCTTACAATTTAGGTGGCACTTTTC
GGGGAAATGTGCGCGGAACCCCTATTTGTTTATTTTTCTAAATACATTCAAATATGTATCCGCTCATGAG
ACAATAACCCTGATAAATGCTTCAATAATATTGAAAAAGGAAGAGTATGAGTATTCAACATTTCCGTGTC
GCCCTTATTCCCTTTTTTGCGGCATTTTGCCTTCCTGTTTTTGCTCACCCAGAAACGCTGGTGAAAGTAA
AAGATGCTGAAGATCAGTTGGGTGCACGAGTGGGTTACATCGAACTGGATCTCAACAGCGGTAAGATCCT
TGAGAGTTTTCGCCCCGAAGAACGTTTTCCAATGATGAGCACTTTTAAAGTTCTGCTATGTGGCGCGGTA
TTATCCCGTATTGACGCCGGGCAAGAGCAACTCGGTCGCCGCATACACTATTCTCAGAATGACTTGGTTG
AGTACTCACCAGTCACAGAAAAGCATCTTACGGATGGCATGACAGTAAGAGAATTATGCAGTGCTGCCAT
AACCATGAGTGATAACACTGCGGCCAACTTACTTCTGACAACGATCGGAGGACCGAAGGAGCTAACCGCT
TTTTTGCACAACATGGGGGATCATGTAACTCGCCTTGATCGTTGGGAACCGGAGCTGAATGAAGCCATAC
CAAACGACGAGCGTGACACCACGATGCCTGTAGCAATGGCAACAACGTTGCGCAAACTATTAACTGGCGA
ACTACTTACTCTAGCTTCCCGGCAACAATTAATAGACTGGATGGAGGCGGATAAAGTTGCAGGACCACTT
CTGCGCTCGGCCCTTCCGGCTGGCTGGTTTATTGCTGATAAATCTGGAGCCGGTGAGCGTGGGTCTCGCG
GTATCATTGCAGCACTGGGGCCAGATGGTAAGCCCTCCCGTATCGTAGTTATCTACACGACGGGGAGTCA
GGCAACTATGGATGAACGAAATAGACAGATCGCTGAGATAGGTGCCTCACTGATTAAGCATTGGTAACTG
TCAGACCAAGTTTACTCATATATACTTTAGATTGATTTAAAACTTCATTTTTAATTTAAAAGGATCTAGG
TGAAGATCCTTTTTGATAATCTCATGACCAAAATCCCTTAACGTGAGTTTTCGTTCCACTGAGCGTCAGA
CCCCGTAGAAAAGATCAAAGGATCTTCTTGAGATCCTTTTTTTCTGCGCGTAATCTGCTGCTTGCAAACA
AAAAAACCACCGCTACCAGCGGTGGTTTGTTTGCCGGATCAAGAGCTACCAACTCTTTTTCCGAAGGTAA
CTGGCTTCAGCAGAGCGCAGATACCAAATACTGTTCTTCTAGTGTAGCCGTAGTTAGGCCACCACTTCAA
GAACTCTGTAGCACCGCCTACATACCTCGCTCTGCTAATCCTGTTACCAGTGGCTGCTGCCAGTGGCGAT
AAGTCGTGTCTTACCGGGTTGGACTCAAGACGATAGTTACCGGATAAGGCGCAGCGGTCGGGCTGAACGG
GGGGTTCGTGCACACAGCCCAGCTTGGAGCGAACGACCTACACCGAACTGAGATACCTACAGCGTGAGCT
ATGAGAAAGCGCCACGCTTCCCGAAGGGAGAAAGGCGGACAGGTATCCGGTAAGCGGCAGGGTCGGAACA
GGAGAGCGCACGAGGGAGCTTCCAGGGGGAAACGCCTGGTATCTTTATAGTCCTGTCGGGTTTCGCCACC
TCTGACTTGAGCGTCGATTTTTGTGATGCTCGTCAGGGGGGCGGAGCCTATGGAAAAACGCCAGCAACGC
GGCCTTTTTACGGTTCCTGGCCTTTTGCTGGCCTTTTGCTCACATGTTCTTTCCTGCGTTATCCCCTGAT
TCTGTGGATAACCGTATTACCGCCTTTGAGTGAGCTGATACCGCTCGCCGCAGCCGAACGACCGAGCGCA
GCGAGTCAGTGAGCGAGGAAGCGGAAGAGCGCCCAATACGCAAACCGCCTCTCCCCGCGCGTTGGCCGAT
TCATTAATGCAGCTGGCACGACAGGTTTCCCGACTGGAAAGCGGGCAGTGAGCGCAACGCAATTAATGTG
AGTTAGCTCACTCATTAGGCACCCCAGGCTTTACACTTTATGCTTCCGGCTCGTATGTTGTGTGGAATTG
TGAGCGGATAACAATTTCACACAGGAAACAGCTATGACCATGATTACGCCAAGCGCGCAATTAACCCTCA
CTAAAGGGAACAAAAGCTGGAGCTGCAAGCTTAATGTAGTCTTATGCAATACTCTTGTAGTCTTGCAACA
TGGTAACGATGAGTTAGCAACATGCCTTACAAGGAGAGAAAAAGCACCGTGCATGCCGATTGGTGGAAGT
AAGGTGGTACGATCGTGCCTTATTAGGAAGGCAACAGACGGGTCTGACATGGATTGGACGAACCACTGAA
TTGCCGCATTGCAGAGATATTGTATTTAAGTGCCTAGCTCGATACATAAACGGGTCTCTCTGGTTAGACC
AGATCTGAGCCTGGGAGCTCTCTGGCTAACTAGGGAACCCACTGCTTAAGCCTCAATAAAGCTTGCCTTG
AGTGCTTCAAGTAGTGTGTGCCCGTCTGTTGTGTGACTCTGGTAACTAGAGATCCCTCAGACCCTTTTAG
TCAGTGTGGAAAATCTCTAGCAGTGGCGCCCGAACAGGGACTTGAAAGCGAAAGGGAAACCAGAGGAGCT
CTCTCGACGCAGGACTCGGCTTGCTGAAGCGCGCACGGCAAGAGGCGAGGGGCGGCGACTGGTGAGTACG
CCAAAAATTTTGACTAGCGGAGGCTAGAAGGAGAGAGATGGGTGCGAGAGCGTCAGTATTAAGCGGGGGA
GAATTAGATCGCGATGGGAAAAAATTCGGTTAAGGCCAGGGGGAAAGAAAAAATATAAATTAAAACATAT
AGTATGGGCAAGCAGGGAGCTAGAACGATTCGCAGTTAATCCTGGCCTGTTAGAAACATCAGAAGGCTGT
AGACAAATACTGGGACAGCTACAACCATCCCTTCAGACAGGATCAGAAGAACTTAGATCATTATATAATA
CAGTAGCAACCCTCTATTGTGTGCATCAAAGGATAGAGATAAAAGACACCAAGGAAGCTTTAGACAAGAT
AGAGGAAGAGCAAAACAAAAGTAAGACCACCGCACAGCAAGCGGCCGCTGATCTTCAGACCTGGAGGAGG
AGATATGAGGGACAATTGGAGAAGTGAATTATATAAATATAAAGTAGTAAAAATTGAACCATTAGGAGTA
GCACCCACCAAGGCAAAGAGAAGAGTGGTGCAGAGAGAAAAAAGAGCAGTGGGAATAGGAGCTTTGTTCC
TTGGGTTCTTGGGAGCAGCAGGAAGCACTATGGGCGCAGCGTCAATGACGCTGACGGTACAGGCCAGACA
ATTATTGTCTGGTATAGTGCAGCAGCAGAACAATTTGCTGAGGGCTATTGAGGCGCAACAGCATCTGTTG
CAACTCACAGTCTGGGGCATCAAGCAGCTCCAGGCAAGAATCCTGGCTGTGGAAAGATACCTAAAGGATC
AACAGCTCCTGGGGATTTGGGGTTGCTCTGGAAAACTCATTTGCACCACTGCTGTGCCTTGGAATGCTAG
TTGGAGTAATAAATCTCTGGAACAGATTTGGAATCACACGACCTGGATGGAGTGGGACAGAGAAATTAAC
AATTACACAAGCTTAATACACTCCTTAATTGAAGAATCGCAAAACCAGCAAGAAAAGAATGAACAAGAAT
TATTGGAATTAGATAAATGGGCAAGTTTGTGGAATTGGTTTAACATAACAAATTGGCTGTGGTATATAAA
ATTATTCATAATGATAGTAGGAGGCTTGGTAGGTTTAAGAATAGTTTTTGCTGTACTTTCTATAGTGAAT
AGAGTTAGGCAGGGATATTCACCATTATCGTTTCAGACCCACCTCCCAACCCCGAGGGGACCCGACAGGC
CCGAAGGAATAGAAGAAGAAGGTGGAGAGAGAGACAGAGACAGATCCATTCGATTAGTGAACGGATCTCG
ACGGTATCGATCACGAGACTAGCCTCGAGCGGCCGCCCCCTTCACCGAGGGCCTATTTCCCATGATTCCT
TCATATTTGCATATACGATACAAGGCTGTTAGAGAGATAATTGGAATTAATTTGACTGTAAACACAAAGA
TATTAGTACAAAATACGTGACGTAGAAAGTAATAATTTCTTGGGTAGTTTGCAGTTTTAAAATTATGTTT
TAAAATGGACTATCATATGC
Features (pLannotate 1.2.2; 25 found; start..end, strand, type, name):
    158..275     +  misc_feature   cPPT/CTS: central polypurine tract and central termination sequence of HIV-1
    324..834     +  promoter       hPGK promoter: human phosphoglycerate kinase 1 promoter
    856..1455    +  CDS            PuroR: puromycin N-acetyltransferase; pac from Streptomyces alboniger; confers resistance to puromycin
   1498..1581    +  CDS            nef (fragment): NEF_HV1Z2 - Experimental evidence at protein level: Swiss-Prot protein existence level 1. Extracellular Nef protein targets CD4(+) T-lymphocytes for apoptosis by interacting with CXCR4 surface receptors. From Human immunodeficiency virus type 1 group M subtype D (isolate Z2/CDC-Z34) (HIV-1).
   1583..1816    +  LTR            3' LTR (ΔU3): self-inactivating 3' long terminal repeat (LTR) from HIV-1
   1888..2009    +  polyA_signal   SV40 poly(A) signal: SV40 polyadenylation signal
   2049..2184    +  rep_origin     SV40 ori: SV40 origin of replication
   2205..2223    -  promoter       T7 promoter: promoter for bacteriophage T7 RNA polymerase
   2231..2386    +  CDS            lacZα (fragment): LacZα fragment of β-galactosidase; lacZ fragment
   2391..2819    +  rep_origin     f1 ori (sequence partly withheld): f1 bacteriophage origin of replication; arrow indicates direction of (+) strand synthesis
   2872..2976    +  promoter       AmpR promoter: bla
   2977..3837    +  CDS            AmpR: β-lactamase; bla; confers resistance to ampicillin, carbenicillin, and related antibiotics
   4008..4596    +  rep_origin     ori: high-copy-number ColE1/pMB1/pBR322/pUC origin of replication
   4779..4871    +  CDS            lacI (fragment): lac repressor; lacI; The lac repressor binds to the lac operator to inhibit transcription in E. coli. This inhibition can be relieved by adding lactose or isopropyl-β-D-thiogalactopyranoside (IPTG).
   4884..4905    +  protein_bind   CAP binding site: CAP binding activates transcription in the presence of cAMP. E. coli catabolite activator protein
   4920..4950    +  promoter       lac promoter: promoter for the E. coli lac operon
   4958..4974    +  protein_bind   lac operator: The lac repressor binds to the lac operator to inhibit transcription in E. coli. This inhibition can be relieved by adding lactose or isopropyl-β-D-thiogalactopyranoside (IPTG). lac repressor encoded by lacI
   5019..5037    +  promoter       T3 promoter: promoter for bacteriophage T3 RNA polymerase
   5065..5291    +  promoter       RSV promoter: Rous sarcoma virus enhancer/promoter
   5292..5472    +  LTR            5' LTR (truncated): truncated 5' long terminal repeat (LTR) from HIV-1
   5519..5644    +  misc_feature   HIV-1 Ψ: packaging signal of human immunodeficiency virus type 1
   5628..5991    +  CDS            HIV-1 gag (fragment): gag protein from human immunodeficiency virus 1; gag
   6137..6370    +  misc_feature   RRE: The Rev response element (RRE) of HIV-1 allows for Rev-dependent mRNA export from the nucleus to the cytoplasm.
   6747..6847    +  CDS            Rev (fragment): human immunodeficiency virus 1 (HIV-1) Rev protein; rev; enhances nuclear export of unspliced and incompletely spliced viral mRNAs
   6897..57      +  promoter       U6 promoter (across the origin): RNA polymerase III promoter for human U6 snRNA
