[The description below was written by a language model from this plasmid's Addgene catalogue record and pLannotate feature annotations shown in this document.]
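Description:
pLKO.1 Puro shRNA SNX9 KD1 is a third-generation-style, self-inactivating HIV-1 lentiviral transfer vector built on the pLKO.1 backbone and designed to knock down sorting nexin 9 (SNX9) by RNA interference. The recorded target species is dog (Canis lupus). The hairpin sequence itself is listed as unspecified, and the feature table does not annotate it. It would be expected to lie in the unannotated stretch between the human U6 promoter, an RNA polymerase III promoter suited to short hairpin transcripts, and the cPPT/CTS element. The "KD1" label suggests it is one of a set of hairpins against the same gene, though the record does not say so.

The viral cassette begins with an RSV enhancer/promoter fused to a truncated 5' LTR, which drives Tat-independent production of genomic RNA in packaging cells. This is followed by the Ψ packaging signal with a partial gag sequence, the Rev response element for Rev-dependent nuclear export, and the central polypurine tract that aids nuclear import of the provirus. Downstream of the U6-shRNA unit, a human PGK promoter drives puromycin N-acetyltransferase, allowing selection of stably transduced cells. The cassette ends in a ΔU3 3' LTR, which inactivates the LTR promoter after integration. An SV40 poly(A) signal and SV40 origin lie outside it.

In bacteria the 7,080 nt plasmid is maintained through a high-copy ColE1/pUC-type origin and ampicillin resistance, and it also carries an f1 origin and leftover lac, T7 and T3 cloning-vector elements. Its use is to produce lentivirus, with packaging and envelope functions supplied in trans, for stable SNX9 depletion. The associated publication concerns phosphoinositide control of apical identity.
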