Addgene plasmid #162014: pLKO.1 Puro shRNA SNX9 KD1
Purpose: SNX9 shRNA
Depositing lab: David Bryant. Depositing organization: University of Glasgow. Publication: The phospholipid PI(3,4)P2 is an apical identity determinant. Roman-Fernandez A, Roignot J, Sandilands E, Nacke M, Mansour MA, McGarry L, Shanks E, Mostov KE, Bryant DM. Nat Commun. 2018 Nov 28;9(1):5041. doi: 10.1038/s41467-018-07464-8. PubMed 30487552.
Backbone
  Vector backbone: pLKO.1
  Vector type: Lentiviral
  Selectable markers: Puromycin
Growth in bacteria
  Bacterial resistance: Ampicillin, 100 μg/mL
  Growth temperature: 37°C
  Growth strain: NEB Stable
  Copy number: High Copy
Gene/Insert
  Gene/Insert name: SNX9
  gRNA/shRNA sequence: Unspecified
  Species: Canis Lupus
  Entrez Gene: SNX9
  Cloning method: Ligation Independent Cloning
Terms and licenses: Academic/Nonprofit Terms; Industry Terms: Not Available to Industry
How to cite: pLKO.1 Puro shRNA SNX9 KD1 was a gift from David Bryant (Addgene plasmid # 162014 ; http://n2t.net/addgene:162014 ; RRID:Addgene_162014)
