>Addgene plasmid #162014 | pLKO.1 Puro shRNA SNX9 KD1 | depositor partial sequence | sequence record 314237 | SNX9 RNAi Sequence
AATCCCTTCTCTTCCAGATAA
